Addgene plasmid #196285: pWALIUM10-V5-TurboID-GW
Purpose: (Empty Backbone) Gateway destination vector to express N-terminal TurboID fusion under UAS promoter, for making transgenic flies
Depositing lab: Norbert Perrimon. Depositing organization: Harvard Medical School.
Backbone
  Vector backbone: pWalium10-roe
  Vector type: Insect Expression ; Gateway destination vector
  Selectable markers: white+
Growth in bacteria
  Bacterial resistance: Chloramphenicol and Ampicillin, 25 & 100 μg/mL
  Growth temperature: 37°C
  Growth strain: ccdB Survival
  Copy number: Unknown
Terms and licenses: Academic/Nonprofit Terms; Industry Terms: Not Available to Industry
How to cite: pWALIUM10-V5-TurboID-GW was a gift from Norbert Perrimon (Addgene plasmid # 196285 ; http://n2t.net/addgene:196285 ; RRID:Addgene_196285)
