[The description below was written by a language model from this plasmid's Addgene catalogue record and pLannotate feature annotations shown in this document.]
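Description:
pWALIUM10-V5-TurboID-GW is an empty Gateway destination vector built on the pWalium10-roe backbone, designed for making transgenic Drosophila that express a protein of interest fused at its N-terminus to the TurboID proximity-labelling enzyme. In bacteria it replicates from a high-copy ColE1/pUC-type origin and carries an ampicillin resistance gene in the backbone. The Gateway cassette adds chloramphenicol resistance and the ccdB toxin gene, which is why the unrecombined vector is maintained in a ccdB-tolerant strain under dual selection. A fragment of the f1 origin and remnants of a lacZα/lac promoter cloning region flanked by T7 and T3 promoters are also annotated.

The expression unit consists of two 5X UAS blocks, one of which is flanked by loxP sites so that Cre can remove it and reduce the number of Gal4 binding sites. These sit upstream of the Drosophila hsp70 basal promoter, so transcription depends on Gal4. Next comes the TurboID coding sequence, an engineered E. coli biotin ligase with high catalytic efficiency. The V5 tag indicated by the plasmid name is not separately annotated in the feature table. TurboID is followed by the attR1–CmR–ccdB–attR2 cassette, which an LR reaction replaces with a gene from an entry clone, placing it downstream of TurboID. The SV40 small t intron and polyadenylation signal provide 3′ processing. Gypsy insulators flank the whole unit to buffer it against position effects. A φC31 attB site allows site-specific integration into attP landing sites in the fly genome, and mini-white provides the eye-colour marker for identifying transformants. After recombination, such constructs are typically used for tissue-specific, Gal4-driven proximity biotinylation in vivo.
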