Features (pLannotate 1.2.2; 34 found; start..end, strand, type, name):
     20..451     -  rep_origin     f1 ori (fragment) (sequence partly withheld): f1 bacteriophage origin of replication; arrow indicates direction of (+) strand synthesis
    471..622     -  CDS            lacZα (fragment): LacZα fragment of β-galactosidase; lacZ fragment
    630..648     +  promoter       T7 promoter: promoter for bacteriophage T7 RNA polymerase
    685..4804    -  gene           mini-white: white; This modified version of the white gene lacks part of the first intron.
   4918..4987    +  protein_bind   attB: attB site for the φC31 integrase (Groth et al., 2000) phage φC31 integrase
   5225..5655    +  protein_bind   gypsy insulator: chromatin insulator from Drosophila Su(Hw), CP190, and Mod(mdg4)67.2
   5673..5706    -  protein_bind   loxP: Cre-mediated recombination occurs in the 8-bp core sequence (GCATACAT). Cre recombinase
   5719..5813    +  protein_bind   5X UAS: five tandem copies of the "ScaI site" 17-mer CGGAGTACTGTCCTCCG, an upstream activating sequence (UAS) that efficiently binds yeast Gal4 (Webster et al., 1988; Pfeiffer et al., 2010) GAL4
   5829..5862    -  protein_bind   loxP: Cre-mediated recombination occurs in the 8-bp core sequence (GCATACAT). Cre recombinase
   5875..5969    +  protein_bind   5X UAS: five tandem copies of the "ScaI site" 17-mer CGGAGTACTGTCCTCCG, an upstream activating sequence (UAS) that efficiently binds yeast Gal4 (Webster et al., 1988; Pfeiffer et al., 2010) GAL4
   5993..6231    +  promoter       hsp70 promoter: Drosophila melanogaster hsp70Bb promoter
   6309..7265    +  CDS            TurboID: mutant of the E. coli biotin ligase BioID engineered for improved catalytic efficiency (Branon et al., 2018)
   7305..7429    +  protein_bind   attR1: mutant version of attR; recombination site for the Gateway® LR reaction LR Clonase™
   7454..7484    +  promoter       lac UV5 promoter: E. coli lac promoter with an "up" mutation
   7508..7537    +  promoter       cat promoter (fragment): promoter of the E. coli cat gene encoding chloramphenicol acetyltransferase
   7538..8197    +  CDS            CmR: chloramphenicol acetyltransferase; cat; confers resistance to chloramphenicol
   8376..8534    +  CDS            ccdA (fragment): CCDA_ECO57 - Also known as H, letA. Experimental evidence at protein level: Swiss-Prot protein existence level 1. Antitoxin component of a type II toxin-antitoxin (TA) system which inhibits the post-segregational killing (PSK) of plasmid-free cells, also referred to as a plasmid addiction system. Binds to and blocks the activity of CcdB; will also remove bound CcdB protein from the CcdB-GyrA complex by forming a CcdA-CcdB complex, a process termed rejuvenation. Functions as a transcriptional corepressor for the ccdAB operon, repression also requires CcdB (By similarity). From Escherichia coli
   8539..8841    +  CDS            ccdB: CCDB_ECOLI - Also known as G, letB, letD. Experimental evidence at protein level: Swiss-Prot protein existence level 1. Toxic component of a type II toxin-antitoxin (TA) system, functioning in plasmid maintainence. Responsible for the post- segregational killing (PSK) of plasmid-free cells, also referred to as a plasmid addiction system. Half-life of over 2 hours. Cell killing by CcdB is accompanied by filamentation, defects in chromosome and plasmid segregation, defects in cell division, formation of anucleate cells, decreased DNA synthesis and plasmid loss. Interferes with the activity of DN
   8885..9009    -  protein_bind   attR2: mutant version of attR; recombination site for the Gateway® LR reaction LR Clonase™
   9240..9314    +  CDS            small t antigen (fragment): SV40 (simian virus 40) small t antigen
   9316..9381    +  intron         small t intron: SV40 (simian virus 40) small t antigen intron
   9511..9531    +  CDS            SV40 NLS: nuclear localization signal of SV40 (simian virus 40) large T antigen
   9538..9672    +  CDS            LT_POVHA (fragment): Protein inferred from homology: Swiss-Prot protein existence level 3. Isoform large T antigen is a key early protein essential for both driving viral replication and inducing cellular transformation. Plays a role in viral genome replication by driving entry of quiescent cells into the cell cycle and by autoregulating the synthesis of viral early mRNA. Displays highly oncogenic activities by corrupting the host cellular checkpoint mechanisms that guard cell division and the transcription, replication, and repair of DNA. Participates in the modulation of cellular gene expression preceeding viral
   9697..9780    +  CDS            large T antigen (fragment): large T antigen from SV40 (simian virus 40)
   9803..9924    +  polyA_signal   SV40 poly(A) signal: SV40 polyadenylation signal
   9946..10376   +  protein_bind   gypsy insulator: chromatin insulator from Drosophila Su(Hw), CP190, and Mod(mdg4)67.2
  10395..10413   -  promoter       T3 promoter: promoter for bacteriophage T3 RNA polymerase
  10456..10478   -  protein_bind   lac operator (fragment): The lac repressor binds to the lac operator to inhibit transcription in E. coli. This inhibition can be relieved by adding lactose or isopropyl-β-D-thiogalactopyranoside (IPTG). lac repressor encoded by lacI
  10482..10512   -  promoter       lac promoter: promoter for the E. coli lac operon
  10527..10548   -  protein_bind   CAP binding site: CAP binding activates transcription in the presence of cAMP. E. coli catabolite activator protein
  10561..10653   -  CDS            lacI (fragment): lac repressor; lacI; The lac repressor binds to the lac operator to inhibit transcription in E. coli. This inhibition can be relieved by adding lactose or isopropyl-β-D-thiogalactopyranoside (IPTG).
  10836..11424   -  rep_origin     ori: high-copy-number ColE1/pMB1/pBR322/pUC origin of replication
  11595..12455   -  CDS            AmpR: β-lactamase; bla; confers resistance to ampicillin, carbenicillin, and related antibiotics
  12456..12547   -  promoter       AmpR promoter: bla
>Addgene plasmid #196285 | pWALIUM10-V5-TurboID-GW | addgene full sequence | sequence record 384638 | Addgene NGS Result
MAYSKRAMKYGYMMKSKWKAATATTTTGTTAAAATTCGCGTTAAATTTTTGTTAAATCAGCTCATTTTTT
TAACCAATAGGCCGAAATCGGCAAAATCCCTTATAAATCAAAAGAATAGACCGAGATAGGGT
[37 nt withheld, positions 133-169]
AAAGAACGTGGACTCCAACGTCAAAGG
[49 nt withheld, positions 197-245]
T
[91 nt withheld, positions 247-337]
G
[108 nt withheld, positions 339-446]
MCGCTMCMKKRCRMKTYMSRTKSSCCATTCAGGCTGCGCAACTGTTGGGAAGGGCGATCGGTGCGGGCCT
CTTCGCTATTACGCCAGCTGGCGAAAGGGGGATGTGCTGCAAGGCGATTAAGTTGGGTAACGCCAGGGTT
TTCCCAGTCACGACGTTGTAAAACGACGGCCAGTGAGCGCGCGTAATACGACTCACTATAGGGCGAATTG
GGTACAAGCTTCACGACCTAGGCGCGCCCTAGTTCCAGTGAAATCCAAGCATTTTCTAAATTAAATGTAT
TCTTATTATTATAGTTGTTATTTTTGATATATATAAACAACACTATTATGCCCACCATTTTTTTGAGATG
CATCTACACAAGGAACAAACACTGGATGTCACTTTCAGTTCAAATTGTAACGCTAATCACTCCGAACAGG
TCACAAAAAATTACCTTAAAAAGTCATAATATTAAATTAGAATAAATATAGCTGTGAGGGAAATATATAC
AAATATATTGGAGCAAATAAATTGTACATACAAATATTTATTACTAATTTCTATTGAGACGAAATGAACC
ACTCGGAACCATTTGAGCGAACCGAATCGCGCGGAACTAACGACAGTCGCTCCAAGGTCGTCGAACAAAA
GGTGAATGTGTTGCGGAGAGCGGGTGGGAGACAGCGAAAGAGCAACTACGAAACGTGGTGTGGTGGAGGT
GAATTATGAAGAGGGCGCGCGATTTGAAAAGTATGTATATAAAAAATATATCCCGGTGTTTTATGTAGCG
ATAAACGAGTTTTTGATGTAAGGTATGCAGGTGTGTAAGTCTTTTGGTTAGAAGACAAATCCAAAGTCTA
CTTGTGGGGATGTTCGAAGGGGAAATACTTGTATTCTATAGGTCATATCTTGTTTTTATTGGCACAAATA
TAATTACATTAGCTTTTTGAGGGGGCAATAAACAGTAAACACGATGGTAATAATGGTAAAAAAAAAAAAC
AAGCAGTTATTTCGGATATATGTCGGCTACTCCTTGCGTCGGGCCCGAAGTCTTAGAGCCAGATATGCGA
GCACCCGGAAGCTCACGATGAGAATGGCCAGACCCACGTAGTCCAGCGGCAGATCGGCGGCGGAGAAGTT
AAGCGTCTCCAGGATGACCTTGCCCGAACTGGGGCACGTGGTGTTCGACGATGTGCAGCTAATTTCGCCC
GGCTCCACGTCCGCCCATTGGTTAATCAGCAGACCCTCGTTGGCGTAACGGAACCATGAGAGGTACGACA
ACCATTTGAGGTATACTGGCACCGAGCCCGAGTTCAAGAAGAAGCCGCCAAAGAGCAGGAATGGTATGAT
AACCGGCGGACCCACAGACAGCGCCATCGAGGTCGAGGAGCTGGCGCAGGATATTAGATATCCGAAGGAC
GTTGACACATTGGCCACCAGAGTGACCAGCGCCAGGCAGTTGAAGAAGTGCAGCACTCCGGCCCGCAGTC
CGATCATCGGATAGGCAATCGCCGTGAAGACCAGTGGCACTGTGAGAAAAAGCGGCAATTCGGCAATCGT
TTTGCCCAGAAAGTATGTGTCACAGCGATAAAGTCGACTTCGGGCCTCCCTCATAAAAACTGGCAGCTCT
GAGGTGAACACCTAAATCGAATCGATTCATTAGAAAGTTAGTAAATTATTGAAATGCAAATGTATTCTAA
ACATGACTTACATTTATCGTGGCAAAGACGTTTTGAAAGGTCATGTTGGTCAGGAAGAGGAAGATGGCTC
CGTTGATATTCATCACACCCACTTGCGTGAGTTGTTGGCCCAAAAAGATGAGGCCAATCAAGATGGCAAC
CATCTGCAAATTAAAATGTTACTCGCATCTCATTAATATTCGCGAGTTAAATGAAATTTATTTATCTTCT
GCAAAACTATAAACTATACATCTCATTGAAAAAAACTAAGAAGGGTGTGGAATCAGGCAATTCTATCTAA
AATCTAGCGAATTTGTTTCCAAGAATTGTAAGCGTTATATCATTTGTTTCCACTGGAACCACTCACCGTT
GTCTGAATAAGTCGCACTTTTACGAGGAGTGGTTCCTTGAGCACCGACAGCCAGGATCGCCACAGGACCG
CCCGGAACTGCATGAACCAGGTGGCCTTGTAGGTGTACCCATTCTCCGGCTGCTCCAGTGGCTTCTCCAG
ATTTTTGGTGGCCAACAACTGCTCCATATCCCGGGCTACTTTGCTAATGGCAAAATTGTCGCATATCTTG
GCGATCCGATCACGGGACTCGATCTCCCGTCCGGGCACAACGGCCAACACCTGTACGTAAAAGTCCGCCG
GATTGTAGTTGGTAGGACACTGGGCACCCACGCTGGATAGGAGTTGAGATGTTATGTAATACTAGATACC
CTTAATAAACACATCGAACTCACTAGGAAAAGAAGTCGACGGCTTCGCTGGGAGTGCCCAAGAAAGCTAC
CCTGCCCTCGGCCATCAGAAGGATCTTGTCAAAGAGCTCAAACAGCTCGGAAGACGGCTGATGAATGGTC
AGGATGACGGTCTTGCCCTTCTGCGACAGCTTCTTCAGCACCTGGACGACGCTGTGGGCGGTAAAGGAGT
CCAGTCCGGAGGTGGGCTCATCGCAGATCAGAAGCGGCGGATCGGTTAGAGCCTCGGAGGCGAATGCCAG
ACGCTTCCTTTCTCCGCCGGACAGACCTTTCACCCTGCCGGGCACACCGATGATCGTGTGCTGACATTTG
CTGAGCGAAAGCTCCTGGATCACCTGATCCACGCGGGCCACTCGCTGCCGATAGGTCAGATGTCGTGGCA
TCCGCACCATGGCTTGGAAAATCAGGTGTTCCCTGGCCGTTAGGGAGCCGATAAAGAGGTCATCCTGCTG
GACATAGGCGCACCTGGCCTGCATCTCCTTGGCGTCCACAGGTTGGCCATTGAGCAGTCGCATCCCGGAT
GGCGATACTTGGATGCCCTGCGGCGATCGAAAGGCAAGGGCATTCAGCAGGGTCGTCTTTCCGGCACCGG
AACTGCCCATCACGGCCAAAAGTTCGCCCGGATAGGCCACGCCGCAAACTGAGTTTCAAATTGGTAATTG
GACCCTTTATTAAGATTTCACACAGATCAGCCGACTGCGAATAGAAACTCACCGTTCTTGAGCAAATGTT
TCCTGGGCGCCGGTATGTGTCGCTCGTTGCAGAATAGTCCGCGTGTCCGGTTGACCAGCTGCCGCCATCC
GGAGCCCGGCTGATTGACCGCCCCAAAGATGTCCATATTGTGCCAGGCATAGGTGAGGTTCTCGGCTAGT
TGGCCGCTCCCTGAACCGGAGTCCTCCGGCGGACTGGGTGGCCGGAGCGTGCCGTAGTTTTTGGCCTGCC
CGAAGCCCTGGTTAATGCAGCTCTGCGAAGCCGCTCCGCTGTCACCCTGCAATGATAGGGGATCTCAAAT
ATCAACTACAAGCGTTATGCTCATCTAACCCCGAACAAAAAGTACCCCGAAGTATCCTACGAAGTAGGTT
TATACTTTTATTTATTTTTTGTGCATCTAGGATCAGCTTAAAATATCTGGTTGTTATATTTTTTGTAAAA
AAGAATATAGTCGAAAATGAATGCCTTTAGATGTCTTGATCATGATATGATCTCAAAAATTGTCTTATAT
AGCGAGAACAGCTACCAGAATAATCTGTTTCGTGTCACTATTTGTTTGTGCAATTGCGGTTTGGGATTTT
TGTGGGTCGCAGTTCTCACGCCGCAGACAATTTGATGTTGCAATCGCAGTTCCTATAGATCAAGTGAACT
TAAGATGTATGCACATGTACTACTCACATTGTTCAGATGCTCGGCAGATGGGTGTTTGCTGCCTCCGCGA
ATTAATAGCTCCTGATCCTCTTGGCCCATTGCCGGGATTTTTCACACTTTCCCCTGCTTACCCACCCAAA
ACCAATCACCACCCCAATCACTCAAAAAACAAACAAAAATAAGAAGCGAGAGGAGTTTTGGCACAGCACT
TTGTGTTTAATTGATGGCGTAAACCGCTTGGAGCTTCGTCACGAAACCGCTGACAAAATGCAACTGAAGG
CGGACATTGACGCTACGTAACGCTACAAACGGTGGCGAAAGAGATAGCGGACGCAGCGGCGAAAGAGACG
GCGATATTTCTGTGGACAGAGAAGGAGGCAAACAGCGCTGACTTTGAGTGGAATGTCATTTTGAGTGAGA
GGTAATCGAAAGAACCTGGTACATCAAATACCCTTGGATCGAAGTAAATTTAAAACTGATCAGATAAGTT
CAATGATATCCAGTGCAGTAAAAAAAAAAAATGTTTTTTTTATCTACTTTCCGCAAAAATGGGTTTTATT
AACTTACATACATACTAGGCGCGCCAGATCGCAAGAAGCTTGATATCATCGATCTCGAGGCTGCATCCAA
CGCGTTGGGAGCTCTCCGGATCAATTCGGCTTCAGGTACCGTCGACGATGTAGGTCACGGTCTCGAAGCC
GCGGTGCGGGTGCCAGGGCGTGCCCTTGGGCTCCCCGGGCGCGTACTCCACCTCACCCATCTGGTCCATC
ATGATGAACGGGTCGAGGTGGCGGTAGTTGATCCCGGCGAACGCGCGGCGCACCGGGAAGCCCTCGCCCT
CGAAACCGCTGGGCGCGGTGGTCACGGTGAGCACGGGACGTGCGACGGCGTCGGCTGGTGCGGATACGCG
GGGCAGCGTCAGCGGGTTCTCGACGGTCACGGCGGGCATGTCGACAAGCCGAATTGATCCACTAGAAGGC
CTAATTCGGTACACTAGTTGGCCACGTAATAAGTGTGCGTTGAATTTATTCGCAAAAACATTGCATATTT
TCGGCAAAGTAAAATTTTGTTGCATACCTTATCAAAAAATAAGTGCTGCATACTTTTTAGAGAAACCAAA
TAATTTTTTATTGCATACCCGTTTTTAATAAAATACATTGCATACCCTCTTTTAATAAAAAATATTGCAT
ACTTTGACGAAACAAATTTTCGTTGCATACCCAATAAAAGATTATTATATTGCATACCCGTTTTTAATAA
AATACATTGCATACCCTCTTTTAATAAAGAATATTGCATACGTTGACGAAACAAATTTTCGTTGCATACC
CAATAAAAGATTATTATATTGCATACCTTTTCTTGCCATACCATTTAGCCGATCAATTGTGCTCGGCAAC
AGTATATTTGTGGTGTGCCAACCAACAACACTAGTAGTACCAGCTTATAACTTCGTATAATGTATGCTAT
ACGAAGTTATCTGCAGGCAGGTCGGAGTACTGTCCTCCGAGCGGAGTACTGTCCTCCGAGCGGAGTACTG
TCCTCCGAGCGGAGTACTGTCCTCCGAGCGGAGTACTGTCCTCCGAGCGGAGACTCCCATGGATAACTTC
GTATAATGTATGCTATACGAAGTTATGGATCCGCAGGTCGGAGTACTGTCCTCCGAGCGGAGTACTGTCC
TCCGAGCGGAGTACTGTCCTCCGAGCGGAGTACTGTCCTCCGAGCGGAGTACTGTCCTCCGAGCGGAGAC
TCGTCGACAGCGAGCGCCGGAGTATAAATAGAGGCGCTTCGTCTACGGAGCGACAATTCAATTCAAACAA
GCAAAGTGAACACGTCGCTAAGCGAAAGCTAAGCAAATAAACAAGCGCAGCTGAACAAGCTAAACAATCT
GCAGTAAAGTGCAAGTTAAAGTGAATCAATTAAAAGTAACCAGCAACCAAGTAAATCAACTGCAACTACT
GAAATCTGCCAAGAAGTAATTATTGAATACAAGAAGAGAACTCTGAATAGGGAATTGGGAATTCGCACAC
CATGGGCAAGCCCATCCCCAACCCCCTGCTGGGCCTGGACAGCACCGCTAGCAAAGACAATACTGTGCCT
CTGAAGCTGATCGCTCTCCTGGCTAATGGCGAGTTCCATAGTGGCGAACAGCTGGGAGAAACCCTGGGCA
TGTCCAGGGCCGCTATCAACAAGCACATTCAGACTCTGCGCGACTGGGGCGTGGACGTGTTCACCGTGCC
CGGAAAGGGCTACTCTCTGCCCGAGCCTATCCCGCTGCTGAACGCTAAACAGATTCTGGGACAGCTGGAC
GGCGGGAGCGTGGCAGTCCTGCCTGTGGTCGACTCCACCAATCAGTACCTGCTGGATCGAATCGGCGAGC
TGAAGAGTGGGGATGCTTGCATTGCAGAATATCAGCAGGCAGGGAGAGGAAGCAGAGGGAGGAAATGGTT
CTCTCCTTTTGGAGCTAACCTGTACCTGAGTATGTTTTGGCGCCTGAAGCGGGGACCAGCAGCAATCGGC
CTGGGCCCGGTCATCGGAATTGTCATGGCAGAAGCGCTGCGAAAGCTGGGAGCAGACAAGGTGCGAGTCA
AATGGCCCAATGACCTGTATCTGCAGGATAGAAAGCTGGCAGGCATCCTGGTGGAGCTGGCCGGAATAAC
AGGCGATGCTGCACAGATCGTCATTGGTGCCGGGATTAACGTGGCTATGAGGCGCGTGGAGGAAAGCGTG
GTCAATCAGGGCTGGATCACACTGCAGGAAGCAGGGATTAACCTGGACAGGAATACTCTGGCCGCTACGC
TGATCCGAGAGCTGCGGGCAGCCCTGGAACTGTTCGAGCAGGAAGGCCTGGCTCCATATCTGCCACGGTG
GGAGAAGCTGGATAACTTCATCAATAGACCCGTGAAGCTGATCATTGGGGACAAAGAGATTTTCGGGATT
AGCCGGGGGATTGATAAACAGGGAGCCCTGCTGCTGGAACAGGACGGAGTTATCAAACCCTGGATGGGCG
GAGAAATCAGTCTGCGGTCTGCCGAAAAGAGCGGTGGCAGCGGCGGTGGTGCGGCCGCGGCTCGAATCAC
AAGTTTGTACAAAAAAGCTGAACGAGAAACGTAAAATGATATAAATATCAATATATTAAATTAGATTTTG
CATAAAAAACAGACTACATAATACTGTAAAACACAACATATCCAGTCACTATGGCGGCCGCATTAGGCAC
CCCAGGCTTTACACTTTATGCTTCCGGCTCGTATAATGTGTGGATTTTGAGTTAGGATCCGTCGAGATTT
TCAGGAGCTAAGGAAGCTAAAATGGAGAAAAAAATCACTGGATATACCACCGTTGATATATCCCAATGGC
ATCGTAAAGAACATTTTGAGGCATTTCAGTCAGTTGCTCAATGTACCTATAACCAGACCGTTCAGCTGGA
TATTACGGCCTTTTTAAAGACCGTAAAGAAAAATAAGCACAAGTTTTATCCGGCCTTTATTCACATTCTT
GCCCGCCTGATGAATGCTCATCCGGAATTCCGTATGGCAATGAAAGACGGTGAGCTGGTGATATGGGATA
GTGTTCACCCTTGTTACACCGTTTTCCATGAGCAAACTGAAACGTTTTCATCGCTCTGGAGTGAATACCA
CGACGATTTCCGGCAGTTTCTACACATATATTCGCAAGATGTGGCGTGTTACGGTGAAAACCTGGCCTAT
TTCCCTAAAGGGTTTATTGAGAATATGTTTTTCGTCTCAGCCAATCCCTGGGTGAGTTTCACCAGTTTTG
ATTTAAACGTGGCCAATATGGACAACTTCTTCGCCCCCGTTTTCACCATGGGCAAATATTATACGCAAGG
CGACAAGGTGCTGATGCCGCTGGCGATTCAGGTTCATCATGCCGTTTGTGATGGCTTCCATGTCGGCAGA
ATGCTTAATGAATTACAACAGTACTGCGATGAGTGGCAGGGCGGGGCGTAAACGCGTGGATCCGGCTTAC
TAAAAGCCAGATAACAGTATGCGTATTTGCGCGCTGATTTTTGCGGTATAAGAATATATACTGATATGTA
TACCCGAAGTATGTCAAAAAGAGGTATGCTATGAAGCAGCGTATTACAGTGACAGTTGACAGCGACAGCT
ATCAGTTGCTCAAGGCATATATGATGTCAATATCTCCGGTCTGGTAAGCACAACCATGCAGAATGAAGCC
CGTCGTCTGCGTGCCGAACGCTGGAAAGCGGAAAATCAGGAAGGGATGGCTGAGGTCGCCCGGTTTATTG
AAATGAACGGCTCTTTTGCTGACGAGAACAGGGGCTGGTGAAATGCAGTTTAAGGTTTACACCTATAAAA
GAGAGAGCCGTTATCGTCTGTTTGTGGATGTACAGAGTGATATTATTGACACGCCCGGGCGACGGATGGT
GATCCCCCTGGCCAGTGCACGTCTGCTGTCAGATAAAGTCTCCCGTGAACTTTACCCGGTGGTGCATATC
GGGGATGAAAGCTGGCGCATGATGACCACCGATATGGCCAGTGTGCCGGTCTCCGTTATCGGGGAAGAAG
TGGCTGATCTCAGCCACCGCGAAAATGACATCAAAAACGCCATTAACCTGATGTTCTGGGGAATATAAAT
GTCAGGCTCCCTTATACACAGCCAGTCTGCAGGTCGACCATAGTGACTGGATATGTTGTGTTTTACAGTA
TTATGTAGTCTGTTTTTTATGCAAAATCTAATTTAATATATTGATATTTATATCATTTTACGTTTCTCGT
TCAGCTTTCTTGTACAAAGTGGTGATTCGAGGGTACCTCTAGAGCAAACTAGTTCTGATCTGCTAGACAA
TTGTTGGCATCAGGTAGGCATCACACACGATTAACAACCCCTAAAAATACACTTTGAAAATATTGAAAAT
ATGTTTTTGTATACATTTTTGATATTTTCAAATAATACGCAGTTATAAAACTCATTAGCTAACCCATTTT
TTCTTTGCTTATGCTTACAGATTGCAAAGAACTAGAGCCGCGGGATCTTTGTGAAGGAACCTTACTTCTG
TGGTGTGACATAATTGGACAAACTACCTACAGAGATTTAAAGCTCTAAGGTAAATATAAAATTTTTAAGT
GTATAATGTGTTAAACTACTGATTCTAATTGTTTGTGTATTTTAGATTCCAACCTATGGAACTGATGAAT
GGGAGCAGTGGTGGAATGCCTTTAATGAGGAAAACCTGTTTTGCTCAGAAGAAATGCCATCTAGTGATGA
TGAGGCTACTGCTGACTCTCAACATTCTACTCCTCCAAAAAAGAAGAGAAAGGTAGAAGACCCCAAGGAC
TTTCCTTCAGAATTGCTAAGTTTTTTGAGTCATGCTGTGTTTAGTAATAGAACTCTTGCTTGCTTTGCTA
TTTACACCACAAAGGAAAAAGCTGCACTGCTATACAAGAAAATTATGGAAAAATATTTGATGTATAGTGC
CTTGACTAGAGATCATAATCAGCCATACCACATTTGTAGAGGTTTTACTTGCTTTAAAAAACCTCCCACA
CCTCCCCCTGAACCTGAAACATAAAATGAATGGAATTGTTGTTGTTAACTTGTTTATTGCAGCTTATAAT
GGTTACAAATAAAGCAATAGCATCACAAATTTCACAAATAAAGCATTTTTTTCACTGCATTCTAGTTGTG
GTTTGTCCAAACTCATCAATGTATCTTATCATGTCTGGTTCCAGAGCTCTGGCCACGTAATAAGTGTGCG
TTGAATTTATTCGCAAAAACATTGCATATTTTCGGCAAAGTAAAATTTTGTTGCATACCTTATCAAAAAA
TAAGTGCTGCATACTTTTTAGAGAAACCAAATAATTTTTTATTGCATACCCGTTTTTAATAAAATACATT
GCATACCCTCTTTTAATAAAAAATATTGCATACTTTGACGAAACAAATTTTCGTTGCATACCCAATAAAA
GATTATTATATTGCATACCCGTTTTTAATAAAATACATTGCATACCCTCTTTTAATAAAGAATATTGCAT
ACGTTGACGAAACAAATTTTCGTTGCATACCCAATAAAAGATTATTATATTGCATACCTTTTCTTGCCAT
ACCATTTAGCCGATCAATTGTGCTCGGCAACAGTATATTTGTGGTGTGCCAACCAACAACGAGCTCCAGC
TTTTGTTCCCTTTAGTGAGGGTTAATTGCGCGCTTGGCGTAATCATGGTCATAGCTGTTTCCTGTGTGAA
ATTGTTATCCGCTCACAATTCCACACAACATACGAGCCGGAAGCATAAAGTGTAAAGCCTGGGGTGCCTA
ATGAGTGAGCTAACTCACATTAATTGCGTTGCGCTCACTGCCCGCTTTCCAGTCGGGAAACCTGTCGTGC
CAGCTGCATTAATGAATCGGCCAACGCGCGGGGAGAGGCGGTTTGCGTATTGGGCGCTCTTCCGCTTCCT
CGCTCACTGACTCGCTGCGCTCGGTCGTTCGGCTGCGGCGAGCGGTATCAGCTCACTCAAAGGCGGTAAT
ACGGTTATCCACAGAATCAGGGGATAACGCAGGAAAGAACATGTGAGCAAAAGGCCAGCAAAAGGCCAGG
AACCGTAAAAAGGCCGCGTTGCTGGCGTTTTTCCATAGGCTCCGCCCCCCTGACGAGCATCACAAAAATC
GACGCTCAAGTCAGAGGTGGCGAAACCCGACAGGACTATAAAGATACCAGGCGTTTCCCCCTGGAAGCTC
CCTCGTGCGCTCTCCTGTTCCGACCCTGCCGCTTACCGGATACCTGTCCGCCTTTCTCCCTTCGGGAAGC
GTGGCGCTTTCTCATAGCTCACGCTGTAGGTATCTCAGTTCGGTGTAGGTCGTTCGCTCCAAGCTGGGCT
GTGTGCACGAACCCCCCGTTCAGCCCGACCGCTGCGCCTTATCCGGTAACTATCGTCTTGAGTCCAACCC
GGTAAGACACGACTTATCGCCACTGGCAGCAGCCACTGGTAACAGGATTAGCAGAGCGAGGTATGTAGGC
GGTGCTACAGAGTTCTTGAAGTGGTGGCCTAACTACGGCTACACTAGAAGAACAGTATTTGGTATCTGCG
CTCTGCTGAAGCCAGTTACCTTCGGAAAAAGAGTTGGTAGCTCTTGATCCGGCAAACAAACCACCGCTGG
TAGCGGTGGTTTTTTTGTTTGCAAGCAGCAGATTACGCGCAGAAAAAAAGGATCTCAAGAAGATCCTTTG
ATCTTTTCTACGGGGTCTGACGCTCAGTGGAACGAAAACTCACGTTAAGGGATTTTGGTCATGAGATTAT
CAAAAAGGATCTTCACCTAGATCCTTTTAAATTAAAAATGAAGTTTTAAATCAATCTAAAGTATATATGA
GTAAACTTGGTCTGACAGTTACCAATGCTTAATCAGTGAGGCACCTATCTCAGCGATCTGTCTATTTCGT
TCATCCATAGTTGCCTGACTCCCCGTCGTGTAGATAACTACGATACGGGAGGGCTTACCATCTGGCCCCA
GTGCTGCAATGATACCGCGAGACCCACGCTCACCGGCTCCAGATTTATCAGCAATAAACCAGCCAGCCGG
AAGGGCCGAGCGCAGAAGTGGTCCTGCAACTTTATCCGCCTCCATCCAGTCTATTAATTGTTGCCGGGAA
GCTAGAGTAAGTAGTTCGCCAGTTAATAGTTTGCGCAACGTTGTTGCCATTGCTACAGGCATCGTGGTGT
CACGCTCGTCGTTTGGTATGGCTTCATTCAGCTCCGGTTCCCAACGATCAAGGCGAGTTACATGATCCCC
CATGTTGTGCAAAAAAGCGGTTAGCTCCTTCGGTCCTCCGATCGTTGTCAGAAGTAAGTTGGCCGCAGTG
TTATCACTCATGGTTATGGCAGCACTGCATAATTCTCTTACTGTCATGCCATCCGTAAGATGCTTTTCTG
TGACTGGTGAGTACTCAACCAAGTCATTCTGAGAATAGTGTATGCGGCGACCGAGTTGCTCTTGCCCGGC
GTCAATACGGGATAATACCGCGCCACATAGCAGAACTTTAAAAGTGCTCATCATTGGAAAACGTTCTTCG
GGGCGAAAACTCTCAAGGATCTTACCGCTGTTGAGATCCAGTTCGATGTAACCCACTCGTGCACCCAACT
GATCTTCAGCATCTTTTACTTTCACCAGCGTTTCTGGGTGAGCAAAAACAGGAAGGCAAAATGCCGCAAA
AAAGGGAATAAGGGCGACACGGAAATGTTGAATACTCATACTCTTCCTTTTTCAATATTATTGAAGCATT
TATCAGGGTTATTGTCTCATGAGCGGATACATATTTGAATGTATTTAGAAAAATAAACAAATAGGGGYYC
MRCRSWYRYKYMSCCKRAAWGKSS
